>Addgene plasmid #135681 | pLenti-CMV-PtenK13E/K289E-Puro | addgene full sequence | sequence record 327600 | Addgene NGS Result
AGGTGGCACTTTTCGGGGAAATGTGCGCGGAACCCCTATTTGTTTATTTTTCTAAATACATTCAAATATG
TATCCGCTCATGAGACAATAACCCTGATAAATGCTTCAATAATATTGAAAAAGGAAGAGTATGAGTATTC
AACATTTCCGTGTCGCCCTTATTCCCTTTTTTGCGGCATTTTGCCTTCCTGTTTTTGCTCACCCAGAAAC
GCTGGTGAAAGTAAAAGATGCTGAAGATCAGTTGGGTGCACGAGTGGGTTACATCGAACTGGATCTCAAC
AGCGGTAAGATCCTTGAGAGTTTTCGCCCCGAAGAACGTTTTCCAATGATGAGCACTTTTAAAGTTCTGC
TATGTGGCGCGGTATTATCCCGTATTGACGCCGGGCAAGAGCAACTCGGTCGCCGCATACACTATTCTCA
GAATGACTTGGTTGAGTACTCACCAGTCACAGAAAAGCATCTTACGGATGGCATGACAGTAAGAGAATTA
TGCAGTGCTGCCATAACCATGAGTGATAACACTGCGGCCAACTTACTTCTGACAACGATCGGAGGACCGA
AGGAGCTAACCGCTTTTTTGCACAACATGGGGGATCATGTAACTCGCCTTGATCGTTGGGAACCGGAGCT
GAATGAAGCCATACCAAACGACGAGCGTGACACCACGATGCCTGTAGCAATGGCAACAACGTTGCGCAAA
CTATTAACTGGCGAACTACTTACTCTAGCTTCCCGGCAACAATTAATAGACTGGATGGAGGCGGATAAAG
TTGCAGGACCACTTCTGCGCTCGGCCCTTCCGGCTGGCTGGTTTATTGCTGATAAATCTGGAGCCGGTGA
GCGTGGGTCTCGCGGTATCATTGCAGCACTGGGGCCAGATGGTAAGCCCTCCCGTATCGTAGTTATCTAC
ACGACGGGGAGTCAGGCAACTATGGATGAACGAAATAGACAGATCGCTGAGATAGGTGCCTCACTGATTA
AGCATTGGTAACTGTCAGACCAAGTTTACTCATATATACTTTAGATTGATTTAAAACTTCATTTTTAATT
TAAAAGGATCTAGGTGAAGATCCTTTTTGATAATCTCATGACCAAAATCCCTTAACGTGAGTTTTCGTTC
CACTGAGCGTCAGACCCCGTAGAAAAGATCAAAGGATCTTCTTGAGATCCTTTTTTTCTGCGCGTAATCT
GCTGCTTGCAAACAAAAAAACCACCGCTACCAGCGGTGGTTTGTTTGCCGGATCAAGAGCTACCAACTCT
TTTTCCGAAGGTAACTGGCTTCAGCAGAGCGCAGATACCAAATACTGTTCTTCTAGTGTAGCCGTAGTTA
GGCCACCACTTCAAGAACTCTGTAGCACCGCCTACATACCTCGCTCTGCTAATCCTGTTACCAGTGGCTG
CTGCCAGTGGCGATAAGTCGTGTCTTACCGGGTTGGACTCAAGACGATAGTTACCGGATAAGGCGCAGCG
GTCGGGCTGAACGGGGGGTTCGTGCACACAGCCCAGCTTGGAGCGAACGACCTACACCGAACTGAGATAC
CTACAGCGTGAGCTATGAGAAAGCGCCACGCTTCCCGAAGGGAGAAAGGCGGACAGGTATCCGGTAAGCG
GCAGGGTCGGAACAGGAGAGCGCACGAGGGAGCTTCCAGGGGGAAACGCCTGGTATCTTTATAGTCCTGT
CGGGTTTCGCCACCTCTGACTTGAGCGTCGATTTTTGTGATGCTCGTCAGGGGGGCGGAGCCTATGGAAA
AACGCCAGCAACGCGGCCTTTTTACGGTTCCTGGCCTTTTGCTGGCCTTTTGCTCACATGTTCTTTCCTG
CGTTATCCCCTGATTCTGTGGATAACCGTATTACCGCCTTTGAGTGAGCTGATACCGCTCGCCGCAGCCG
AACGACCGAGCGCAGCGAGTCAGTGAGCGAGGAAGCGGAAGAGCGCCCAATACGCAAACCGCCTCTCCCC
GCGCGTTGGCCGATTCATTAATGCAGCTGGCACGACAGGTTTCCCGACTGGAAAGCGGGCAGTGAGCGCA
ACGCAATTAATGTGAGTTAGCTCACTCATTAGGCACCCCAGGCTTTACACTTTATGCTTCCGGCTCGTAT
GTTGTGTGGAATTGTGAGCGGATAACAATTTCACACAGGAAACAGCTATGACCATGATTACGCCAAGCGC
GCAATTAACCCTCACTAAAGGGAACAAAAGCTGGAGCTGCAAGCTTAATGTAGTCTTATGCAATACTCTT
GTAGTCTTGCAACATGGTAACGATGAGTTAGCAACATGCCTTACAAGGAGAGAAAAAGCACCGTGCATGC
CGATTGGTGGAAGTAAGGTGGTACGATCGTGCCTTATTAGGAAGGCAACAGACGGGTCTGACATGGATTG
GACGAACCACTGAATTGCCGCATTGCAGAGATATTGTATTTAAGTGCCTAGCTCGATACATAAACGGGTC
TCTCTGGTTAGACCAGATCTGAGCCTGGGAGCTCTCTGGCTAACTAGGGAACCCACTGCTTAAGCCTCAA
TAAAGCTTGCCTTGAGTGCTTCAAGTAGTGTGTGCCCGTCTGTTGTGTGACTCTGGTAACTAGAGATCCC
TCAGACCCTTTTAGTCAGTGTGGAAAATCTCTAGCAGTGGCGCCCGAACAGGGACTTGAAAGCGAAAGGG
AAACCAGAGGAGCTCTCTCGACGCAGGACTCGGCTTGCTGAAGCGCGCACGGCAAGAGGCGAGGGGCGGC
GACTGGTGAGTACGCCAAAAATTTTGACTAGCGGAGGCTAGAAGGAGAGAGATGGGTGCGAGAGCGTCAG
TATTAAGCGGGGGAGAATTAGATCGCGATGGGAAAAAATTCGGTTAAGGCCAGGGGGAAAGAAAAAATAT
AAATTAAAACATATAGTATGGGCAAGCAGGGAGCTAGAACGATTCGCAGTTAATCCTGGCCTGTTAGAAA
CATCAGAAGGCTGTAGACAAATACTGGGACAGCTACAACCATCCCTTCAGACAGGATCAGAAGAACTTAG
ATCATTATATAATACAGTAGCAACCCTCTATTGTGTGCATCAAAGGATAGAGATAAAAGACACCAAGGAA
GCTTTAGACAAGATAGAGGAAGAGCAAAACAAAAGTAAGACCACCGCACAGCAAGCGGCCGCTGATCTTC
AGACCTGGAGGAGGAGATATGAGGGACAATTGGAGAAGTGAATTATATAAATATAAAGTAGTAAAAATTG
AACCATTAGGAGTAGCACCCACCAAGGCAAAGAGAAGAGTGGTGCAGAGAGAAAAAAGAGCAGTGGGAAT
AGGAGCTTTGTTCCTTGGGTTCTTGGGAGCAGCAGGAAGCACTATGGGCGCAGCGTCAATGACGCTGACG
GTACAGGCCAGACAATTATTGTCTGGTATAGTGCAGCAGCAGAACAATTTGCTGAGGGCTATTGAGGCGC
AACAGCATCTGTTGCAACTCACAGTCTGGGGCATCAAGCAGCTCCAGGCAAGAATCCTGGCTGTGGAAAG
ATACCTAAAGGATCAACAGCTCCTGGGGATTTGGGGTTGCTCTGGAAAACTCATTTGCACCACTGCTGTG
CCTTGGAATGCTAGTTGGAGTAATAAATCTCTGGAACAGATTTGGAATCACACGACCTGGATGGAGTGGG
ACAGAGAAATTAACAATTACACAAGCTTAATACACTCCTTAATTGAAGAATCGCAAAACCAGCAAGAAAA
GAATGAACAAGAATTATTGGAATTAGATAAATGGGCAAGTTTGTGGAATTGGTTTAACATAACAAATTGG
CTGTGGTATATAAAATTATTCATAATGATAGTAGGAGGCTTGGTAGGTTTAAGAATAGTTTTTGCTGTAC
TTTCTATAGTGAATAGAGTTAGGCAGGGATATTCACCATTATCGTTTCAGACCCACCTCCCAACCCCGAG
GGGACCCGACAGGCCCGAAGGAATAGAAGAAGAAGGTGGAGAGAGAGACAGAGACAGATCCATTCGATTA
GTGAACGGATCTCGACGGTATCGGTTAACTTTTAAAAGAAAAGGGGGGATTGGGGGGTACAGTGCAGGGG
AAAGAATAGTAGACATAATAGCAACAGACATACAAACTAAAGAATTACAAAAACAAATTACAAAATTCAA
AATTTTATCGATAAGCTTGGGAGTTCCGCGTTACATAACTTACGGTAAATGGCCCGCCTGGCTGACCGCC
CAACGACCCCCGCCCATTGACGTCAATAATGACGTATGTTCCCATAGTAACGCCAATAGGGACTTTCCAT
TGACGTCAATGGGTGGAGTATTTACGGTAAACTGCCCACTTGGCAGTACATCAAGTGTATCATATGCCAA
GTACGCCCCCTATTGACGTCAATGACGGTAAATGGCCCGCCTGGCATTATGCCCAGTACATGACCTTATG
GGACTTTCCTACTTGGCAGTACATCTACGTATTAGTCATCGCTATTACCATGGTGATGCGGTTTTGGCAG
TACATCAATGGGCGTGGATAGCGGTTTGACTCACGGGGATTTCCAAGTCTCCACCCCATTGACGTCAATG
GGAGTTTGTTTTGGCACCAAAATCAACGGGACTTTCCAAAATGTCGTAACAACTCCGCCCCATTGACGCA
AATGGGCGGTAGGCGTGTACGGTGGGAGGTCTATATAAGCAGAGCTCGTTTAGTGAACCGTCAGATCGCC
TGGAGACGCCATCCACGCTGTTTTGACCTCCATAGAAGACACCGACTCTAGAGGATCCATGACAGCCATC
ATCAAAGAGATCGTTAGCAGAAACGAAAGGAGATATCAAGAGGATGGATTCGACTTAGACTTGACCTATA
TTTATCCAAATATTATTGCTATGGGATTTCCTGCAGAAAGACTTGAAGGTGTATACAGGAACAATATTGA
TGATGTAGTAAGGTTTTTGGATTCAAAGCATAAAAACCATTACAAGATATACAATCTATGTGCTGAGAGA
CATTATGACACCGCCAAATTTAACTGCAGAGTTGCACAGTATCCTTTTGAAGACCATAACCCACCACAGC
TAGAACTTATCAAACCCTTCTGTGAAGATCTTGACCAATGGCTAAGTGAAGATGACAATCATGTTGCAGC
AATTCACTGTAAAGCTGGAAAGGGACGGACTGGTGTAATGATTTGTGCATATTTATTGCATCGGGGCAAA
TTTTTAAAGGCACAAGAGGCCCTAGATTTTTATGGGGAAGTAAGGACCAGAGACAAAAAGGGAGTCACAA
TTCCCAGTCAGAGGCGCTATGTATATTATTATAGCTACCTGCTAAAAAATCACCTGGATTACAGACCCGT
GGCACTGCTGTTTCACAAGATGATGTTTGAAACTATTCCAATGTTCAGTGGCGGAACTTGCAATCCTCAG
TTTGTGGTCTGCCAGCTAAAGGTGAAGATATATTCCTCCAATTCAGGACCCACGCGGCGGGAGGACAAGT
TCATGTACTTTGAGTTCCCTCAGCCATTGCCTGTGTGTGGTGATATCAAAGTAGAGTTCTTCCACAAACA
GAACAAGATGCTCAAAAAGGACAAAATGTTTCACTTTTGGGTAAATACGTTCTTCATACCAGGACCAGAG
GAAACCTCAGAAGAAGTGGAAAATGGAAGTCTTTGTGATCAGGAAATCGATAGCATTTGCAGTATAGAGC
GTGCAGATAATGACAAGGAGTATCTTGTACTCACCCTAACAAAAAACGATCTTGACAAAGCAAACAAAGA
CAAGGCCAACCGATACTTCTCTCCAAATTTTAAGGTGAAACTATACTTTACAAAAACAGTAGAGGAGCCA
TCAAATCCAGAGGCTAGCAGTTCAACTTCTGTGACTCCAGATGTTAGTGACAATGAACCTGATCATTATA
GATATTCTGACACCACTGACTCTGATCCAGAGAATGAACCTTTTGATGAAGATCAGCATTCACAAATTAC
AAAAGTCTAAGTCGACAATCAACCTCTGGATTACAAAATTTGTGAAAGATTGACTGGTATTCTTAACTAT
GTTGCTCCTTTTACGCTATGTGGATACGCTGCTTTAATGCCTTTGTATCATGCTATTGCTTCCCGTATGG
CTTTCATTTTCTCCTCCTTGTATAAATCCTGGTTGCTGTCTCTTTATGAGGAGTTGTGGCCCGTTGTCAG
GCAACGTGGCGTGGTGTGCACTGTGTTTGCTGACGCAACCCCCACTGGTTGGGGCATTGCCACCACCTGT
CAGCTCCTTTCCGGGACTTTCGCTTTCCCCCTCCCTATTGCCACGGCGGAACTCATCGCCGCCTGCCTTG
CCCGCTGCTGGACAGGGGCTCGGCTGTTGGGCACTGACAATTCCGTGGTGTTGTCGGGGAAGCTGACGTC
CTTTCCATGGCTGCTCGCCTGTGTTGCCACCTGGATTCTGCGCGGGACGTCCTTCTGCTACGTCCCTTCG
GCCCTCAATCCAGCGGACCTTCCTTCCCGCGGCCTGCTGCCGGCTCTGCGGCCTCTTCCGCGTCTTCGCC
TTCGCCCTCAGACGAGTCGGATCTCCCTTTGGGCCGCCTCCCCGCCTGGAATTCTACCGGGTAGGGGAGG
CGCTTTTCCCAAGGCAGTCTGGAGCATGCGCTTTAGCAGCCCCGCTGGGCACTTGGCGCTACACAAGTGG
CCTCTGGCCTCGCACACATTCCACATCCACCGGTAGGCGCCAACCGGCTCCGTTCTTTGGTGGCCCCTTC
GCGCCACCTTCTACTCCTCCCCTAGTCAGGAAGTTCCCCCCCGCCCCGCAGCTCGCGTCGTGCAGGACGT
GACAAATGGAAGTAGCACGTCTCACTAGTCTCGTGCAGATGGACAGCACCGCTGAGCAATGGAAGCGGGT
AGGCCTTTGGGGCAGCGGCCAATAGCAGCTTTGCTCCTTCGCTTTCTGGGCTCAGAGGCTGGGAAGGGGT
GGGTCCGGGGGCGGGCTCAGGGGCGGGCTCAGGGGCGGGGCGGGCGCCCGAAGGTCCTCCGGAGGCCCGG
CATTCTGCACGCTTCAAAAGCGCACGTCTGCCGCGCTGTTCTCCTCTTCCTCATCTCCGGGCCTTTCGAC
CTGCAGCCCAAGCTTACCATGACCGAGTACAAGCCCACGGTGCGCCTCGCCACCCGCGACGACGTCCCCA
GGGCCGTACGCACCCTCGCCGCCGCGTTCGCCGACTACCCCGCCACGCGCCACACCGTCGATCCGGACCG
CCACATCGAGCGGGTCACCGAGCTGCAAGAACTCTTCCTCACGCGCGTCGGGCTCGACATCGGCAAGGTG
TGGGTCGCGGACGACGGCGCCGCGGTGGCGGTCTGGACCACGCCGGAGAGCGTCGAAGCGGGGGCGGTGT
TCGCCGAGATCGGCCCGCGCATGGCCGAGTTGAGCGGTTCCCGGCTGGCCGCGCAGCAACAGATGGAAGG
CCTCCTGGCGCCGCACCGGCCCAAGGAGCCCGCGTGGTTCCTGGCCACCGTCGGCGTCTCGCCCGACCAC
CAGGGCAAGGGTCTGGGCAGCGCCGTCGTGCTCCCCGGAGTGGAGGCGGCCGAGCGCGCCGGGGTGCCCG
CCTTCCTGGAGACCTCCGCGCCCCGCAACCTCCCCTTCTACGAGCGGCTCGGCTTCACCGTCACCGCCGA
CGTCGAGGTGCCCGAAGGACCGCGCACCTGGTGCATGACCCGCAAGCCCGGTGCCTGACGCCCGCCCCAC
GACCCGCAGCGCCCGACCGAAAGGAGCGCACGACCCCATGCATCTCGAGGGCCCGGTACCTTTAAGACCA
ATGACTTACAAGGCAGCTGTAGATCTTAGCCACTTTTTAAAAGAAAAGGGGGGACTGGAAGGGCTAGCTC
ACTCCCAACGAAGACAAGATCTGCTTTTTGCTTGTACTGGGTCTCTCTGGTTAGACCAGATCTGAGCCTG
GGAGCTCTCTGGCTAACTAGGGAACCCACTGCTTAAGCCTCAATAAAGCTTGCCTTGAGTGCTTCAAGTA
GTGTGTGCCCGTCTGTTGTGTGACTCTGGTAACTAGAGATCCCTCAGACCCTTTTAGTCAGTGTGGAAAA
TCTCTAGCAGTAGTAGTTCATGTCATCTTATTATTCAGTATTTATAACTTGCAAAGAAATGAATATCAGA
GAGTGAGAGGAACTTGTTTATTGCAGCTTATAATGGTTACAAATAAAGCAATAGCATCACAAATTTCACA
AATAAAGCATTTTTTTCACTGCATTCTAGTTGTGGTTTGTCCAAACTCATCAATGTATCTTATCATGTCT
GGCTCTAGCTATCCCGCCCCTAACTCCGCCCATCCCGCCCCTAACTCCGCCCAGTTCCGCCCATTCTCCG
CCCCATGGCTGACTAATTTTTTTTATTTATGCAGAGGCCGAGGCCGCCTCGGCCTCTGAGCTATTCCAGA
AGTAGTGAGGAGGCTTTTTTGGAGGCCTAGGGACGTACCCAATTCGCCCTATAGTGAGTCGTATTACGCG
CGCTCACTGGCCGTCGTTTTACAACGTCGTGACTGGGAAAACCCTGGCGTTACCCAACTTAATCGCCTTG
CAGCACATCCCCCTTTCGCCAGCTGGCGTAATAGCGAAGAGGCCCGCACCGATCGCCCTTCCCAACAGTT
GCGCAGCCTGAATGGCGAATGGG
[124 nt withheld, positions 8634-8757]
C
[91 nt withheld, positions 8759-8849]
A
[49 nt withheld, positions 8851-8899]
CCTTTGACGTTGGAGTCCACGTTCTTT
[37 nt withheld, positions 8927-8963]
ACCCTATCTCGGTCTATTCTTTTGATTTATAAGGGATTTTGCCGATTTCGGCCTATTGGTTAAAAAATGA
GCTGATTTAACAAAAATTTAACGCGAATTTTAACAAAATATTAACGCTTACAATTT
Features (pLannotate 1.2.2; 28 found; start..end, strand, type, name):
     26..130     +  promoter       AmpR promoter: bla
    131..991     +  CDS            AmpR: β-lactamase; bla; confers resistance to ampicillin, carbenicillin, and related antibiotics
   1162..1750    +  rep_origin     ori: high-copy-number ColE1/pMB1/pBR322/pUC origin of replication
   1933..2025    +  CDS            lacI (fragment): lac repressor; lacI; The lac repressor binds to the lac operator to inhibit transcription in E. coli. This inhibition can be relieved by adding lactose or isopropyl-β-D-thiogalactopyranoside (IPTG).
   2038..2059    +  protein_bind   CAP binding site: CAP binding activates transcription in the presence of cAMP. E. coli catabolite activator protein
   2074..2104    +  promoter       lac promoter: promoter for the E. coli lac operon
   2112..2128    +  protein_bind   lac operator: The lac repressor binds to the lac operator to inhibit transcription in E. coli. This inhibition can be relieved by adding lactose or isopropyl-β-D-thiogalactopyranoside (IPTG). lac repressor encoded by lacI
   2173..2191    +  promoter       T3 promoter: promoter for bacteriophage T3 RNA polymerase
   2219..2445    +  promoter       RSV promoter: Rous sarcoma virus enhancer/promoter
   2446..2626    +  LTR            5' LTR (truncated): truncated 5' long terminal repeat (LTR) from HIV-1
   2673..2798    +  misc_feature   HIV-1 Ψ: packaging signal of human immunodeficiency virus type 1
   2782..3145    +  CDS            HIV-1 gag (fragment): gag protein from human immunodeficiency virus 1; gag
   3291..3524    +  misc_feature   RRE: The Rev response element (RRE) of HIV-1 allows for Rev-dependent mRNA export from the nucleus to the cytoplasm.
   3901..4001    +  CDS            Rev (fragment): human immunodeficiency virus 1 (HIV-1) Rev protein; rev; enhances nuclear export of unspliced and incompletely spliced viral mRNAs
   4020..4136    +  misc_feature   cPPT/CTS: central polypurine tract and central termination sequence of HIV-1
   4159..4462    +  enhancer       CMV enhancer: human cytomegalovirus immediate early enhancer
   4463..4666    +  promoter       CMV promoter: human cytomegalovirus (CMV) immediate early promoter
   4749..5957    +  CDS            Pten: PTEN_MOUSE - Also known as Mmac1. Experimental evidence at protein level: Swiss-Prot protein existence level 1. In motile cells, suppresses the formation of lateral pseudopods and thereby promotes cell polarization and directed movement (By similarity). Tumor suppressor. Acts as a dual-specificity protein phosphatase, dephosphorylating tyrosine-, serine- and threonine- phosphorylated proteins. Also acts as a lipid phosphatase, removing the phosphate in the D3 position of the inositol ring from phosphatidylinositol 3,4,5-trisphosphate, phosphatidylinositol 3,4- diphosphate, phosphatidylinositol
   5967..6555    +  misc_feature   WPRE: woodchuck hepatitis virus posttranscriptional regulatory element
   6569..7068    +  promoter       PGK promoter: mouse phosphoglycerate kinase 1 promoter
   7089..7688    +  CDS            PuroR: puromycin N-acetyltransferase; pac from Streptomyces alboniger; confers resistance to puromycin
   7756..7893    +  CDS            nef (fragment): NEF_HV1LA - Experimental evidence at protein level: Swiss-Prot protein existence level 1. Extracellular Nef protein targets CD4(+) T-lymphocytes for apoptosis by interacting with CXCR4 surface receptors. From Human immunodeficiency virus type 1 group M subtype B (isolate Lai) (HIV-1).
   7879..8059    +  LTR            5' LTR (truncated): truncated 5' long terminal repeat (LTR) from HIV-1
   8131..8252    +  polyA_signal   SV40 poly(A) signal: SV40 polyadenylation signal
   8292..8427    +  rep_origin     SV40 ori: SV40 origin of replication
   8448..8466    -  promoter       T7 promoter: promoter for bacteriophage T7 RNA polymerase
   8474..8629    +  CDS            lacZα (fragment): LacZα fragment of β-galactosidase; lacZ fragment
   8634..9062    +  rep_origin     f1 ori (sequence partly withheld): f1 bacteriophage origin of replication; arrow indicates direction of (+) strand synthesis
