[The description below was written by a language model from this plasmid's Addgene catalogue record and pLannotate feature annotations shown in this document.]
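Description:
pLenti-CMV-PtenK13E/K289E-Puro is a 9,089-nt lentiviral transfer plasmid for constitutive expression of a mutant mouse Pten cDNA in mammalian cells, with puromycin selection of transduced cells. It derives from the p156RRL-sinPPT-CMV-GFP-PRE backbone, with the insert introduced by Gibson cloning. In bacteria it is maintained as a high-copy plasmid through a ColE1/pUC-type origin and selected with ampicillin via the β-lactamase gene. The backbone also carries an f1 origin, an SV40 origin, T3 and T7 promoters, and remnants of lac/lacZα sequence.

The viral portion has a third-generation layout. An RSV enhancer/promoter is fused to a truncated HIV-1 5' LTR and drives transcription of the genomic RNA in packaging cells. It is followed by the Ψ packaging signal with a partial gag sequence, the Rev response element for Rev-dependent nuclear export, and the cPPT/CTS, which aids nuclear import of the reverse-transcribed genome. The downstream LTR is also annotated as truncated, which fits the self-inactivating design implied by the backbone name, and it is followed by an SV40 polyadenylation signal.

Between these elements, the CMV enhancer/promoter drives the Pten coding sequence, which carries lysine-to-glutamate substitutions at positions 13 and 289. No epitope tag or fluorescent reporter is annotated. A WPRE downstream of the cDNA enhances transcript stability and expression. A separate mouse PGK promoter drives puromycin N-acetyltransferase, so drug resistance is expressed independently of the Pten transcript.

Pten is a tumour-suppressor lipid and protein phosphatase, and the construct suits stable expression of this double mutant for functional comparison studies. The record does not state what functional consequence the mutations are intended to have.
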