Addgene plasmid #135681: pLenti-CMV-PtenK13E/K289E-Puro
Purpose: Constitutive expression (cMV promoter) of K13E/K289E mutant Pten cDNA, Puromycin selection
Depositing lab: Florian Karreth. Depositing organization: H. Lee Moffitt Cancer Center and Research Institute.
Backbone
  Vector backbone: p156RRL-sinPPT-CMV-GFP-PRE/Nhe I
  Vector type: Lentiviral
Growth in bacteria
  Bacterial resistance: Ampicillin, 100 μg/mL
  Growth temperature: 37°C
  Growth strain: NEB Stable
  Copy number: High Copy
Gene/Insert
  Gene/Insert name: Pten
  Species: M. musculus (mouse)
  Mutation: K13E/K289E
  Entrez Gene: Pten (a.k.a. 2310035O07Rik, A130070J02Rik, B430203M17Rik, MMAC1, PTENbeta, TEP1)
  Cloning method: Gibson Cloning
Terms and licenses: Academic/Nonprofit Terms; Industry Terms: Not Available to Industry
How to cite: pLenti-CMV-PtenK13E/K289E-Puro was a gift from Florian Karreth (Addgene plasmid # 135681 ; http://n2t.net/addgene:135681 ; RRID:Addgene_135681)
